>Addgene plasmid #80909 | pLITMUS-rpoN-cI4A5C6G7G-J23106-geneIII | addgene full sequence | sequence record 358590 | Addgene NGS Result
CGCTTCGGCGGGCTTTTTTTTGTTAACTACGTCAGGTGGCACTTTTCGGGGAAATGTGCGCGGAACCCCT
ATTTGTTTATTTTTCTAAATACATTCAAATATGTATCCGCTCATGAGACAATAACCCTGATAAATGCTTC
AATAATATTGAAAAAGGAAGAGTATGAGTATTCAACATTTCCGTGTCGCCCTTATTCCCTTTTTTGCGGC
ATTTTGCCTTCCTGTTTTTGCTCACCCAGAAACGCTGGTGAAAGTAAAAGATGCTGAAGATCAGTTGGGT
GCACGAGTGGGTTACATCGAACTGGATCTCAACAGCGGTAAGATCCTTGAGAGTTTTCGCCCCGAAGAAC
GTTTCCCAATGATGAGCACTTTTAAAGTTCTGCTATGTGGCGCGGTATTATCCCGTGTTGACGCCGGGCA
AGAGCAACTCGGTCGCCGCATACACTATTCTCAGAATGACTTGGTTGAGTACTCACCAGTCACAGAAAAG
CATCTTACGGATGGCATGACAGTAAGAGAATTATGCAGTGCTGCCATAACCATGAGTGATAACACTGCGG
CCAACTTACTTCTGACAACGATCGGAGGACCGAAGGAGCTAACCGCTTTTTTGCACAACATGGGGGATCA
TGTAACTCGCCTTGATCGTTGGGAACCGGAGCTGAATGAAGCCATACCAAACGACGAGCGTGACACCACG
ATGCCTGTAGCAATGGCAACAACGTTGCGCAAACTATTAACTGGCGAACTACTTACTCTAGCTTCCCGGC
AACAATTAATAGACTGGATGGAGGCGGATAAAGTTGCAGGACCACTTCTGCGCTCGGCCCTTCCGGCTGG
CTGGTTTATTGCTGATAAATCTGGAGCCGGTGAGCGTGGGTCCCGCGGTATCATTGCAGCACTGGGGCCA
GATGGTAAGCCCTCCCGTATCGTAGTTATCTACACGACGGGGAGTCAGGCAACTATGGATGAACGAAATA
GACAGATCGCTGAGATAGGTGCCTCACTGATTAAGCATTGGTAACTGTCAGACCAAGTTTACTCATATTT
ACGGCTAGCTCAGTCCTAGGTATAGTGCTAGCGAAGACAAAGATGAGAAATACTAG
[84 nt withheld, positions 1107-1190]
TCC
[98 nt withheld, positions 1194-1291]
A
[305 nt withheld, positions 1293-1597]
G
[153 nt withheld, positions 1599-1751]
TTATTTGTTTGTGAATATCAAGGCCAATCGTCTGACCTGCCTCAACCTCCTGTC
[82 nt withheld, positions 1806-1887]
GCTCTGAGGGA
[161 nt withheld, positions 1899-2059]
T
[41 nt withheld, positions 2061-2101]
T
[62 nt withheld, positions 2103-2164]
A
[35 nt withheld, positions 2166-2200]
CCTCCCTCAATCGGTTGAATGTCGCCCTTTTGTCTTTGGCGCTGGTAAACCATATGAA
[86 nt withheld, positions 2259-2344]
T
[36 nt withheld, positions 2346-2381]
GAAGACCCAGGCATCAAATAAAACGAAAGGCTCAGTCGAAAGACTGGGCCTTTCGTTTTATCTGTTGTTT
GTCGGTGAACGCTCTCTACTAGAGTCACACTGGCTCACCTTCGGGTGGGCCTTTCTGCGTTTATATATAC
TTTAGATTGATT
[38 nt withheld, positions 2534-2571]
A
[37 nt withheld, positions 2573-2609]
ATTTTGTTAAAATTCGCGTTAAATTTTTGTTAAATCAGCTCATTTTTTAACCAATAGGCCGAAATCGGCA
AAATCCCTTATAAATCAAAAGAATAGCCCGAGATAGGGT
[37 nt withheld, positions 2719-2755]
AAAGAACGTGGACTCCAACGTCAAAGG
[137 nt withheld, positions 2783-2919]
G
[125 nt withheld, positions 2921-3045]
AAAGGATCTAGGTGAAGATCCTTTTTGATAATCTCATGACCAAAATCCCTTAACGTGAGTTTTCGTTCCA
CTGAGCGTCAGACCCCGTAGAAAAGATCAAAGGATCTTCTTGAGATCCTTTTTTTCTGCGCGTAATCTGC
TGCTTACAAACAAAAAAACCACCGCTACCAGCGGTGGTTTGTTTGCCGGATCAAGAGCTACCAACTCTTT
TTCCGAAGGTAACTGGCTTCAGCAGAGCGCAGATACCAAATACTGTTCTTCTAGTGTAGCCGTAGTTAGG
CCACCACTTCAAGAACTCTGTAGCACCGCCTACATACCTCGCTCTGCTAATCCTGTTACCAGTGGCTGCT
GCCAGTGGCGATAAGTCGTGTCTTACCGGGTTGGACTCAAGACGATAGTTACCGGATAAGGCGCAGCGGT
CGGGCTGAACGGGGGGTTCGTGCACACAGCCCAGCTTGGAGCGAACGACCTACACCGAACTGAGATACCT
ACAGCGTGAGCTATGAGAAAGCGCCACGCTTCCCGAAGGGAGAAAGGCGGACAGGTATCCGGTAAGCGGC
AGGGTCGGAACAGGAGAGCGCACGAGGGAGCTTCCAGGGGGAAACGCCTGGTATCTTTATAGTCCTGTCG
GGTTTCGCCACCTCTGACTTGAGCGTCGATTTTTGTGATGCTCGTCAGGGGGGCGGAGCCTATGGAAAAA
CGCCAGCAACGCGGCCTTTTTACGGTTCCTGGCCTTTTGCTGGCCTTTTGCTCACATGTAATGTGAGTTA
GCTCACTCATTAGAATTCGCTGAGAGACCCGTGCTGATCACTGACCACAACGTGCGTGAAACACTGGCGG
TTTGTGAACGCGCTTATATCGTCAGTCAGGGGCATTTGATCGCCCACGGCACGCCTACAGAAATCTTACA
AGACGAACACGTTAAGCGTGTATACCTTGGGGAAGACTTCAGACTCTGATAGGGTAGAAGTTTGCGACGT
TTTAGCAGGAGAGTACGATTCTGAACATGAGCACAAAAAAGAAACCATTAACACAAGAGCAGCTTGAGGA
CGCACGTCGCCTTAAAGCAATTTATGAAAAAAAGAAAAATGAACTTGGCTTATCCCAGGAATCTGTCGCA
GACAAGATGGGGATGGGGCAGGCGCGCGTTTCGGAGTTATTTAATGGCATCATGGCATTAAATGCTTATA
ACGCCGCATTGCTTGCAAAAATTCTCAAAGTTAGCGTTGAAGAATTTAGCCCTTCAATCGCCAGAGAAAT
CTACGAGATGTATGAAGCGGTTAGTATGCAGCCGTCACTTAGAAGTGAGTATGAGTACCCTGTTTTTTCT
CATGTTCAGGCAGGGATGTTCTCACCTGAGCTTAGAACCTTTACCAAAGGTGATGCGGAGAGATGGGTAA
GCACAACCAAAAAAGCCAGTGATTCTGCATTCTGGCTTGAGGTTGAAGGTAATTCCATGACCGCACCAAC
AGGCTCCAAGCCAAGCTTTCCTGACGGAATGTTAATTCTCGTTGACCCTGAGCAGGCTGTTGAGCCAGGT
GATTTCTGCATAGCCAGACTTGGGGGTGATGAGTTTACCTTCAAGAAACTGATCAGGGATAGCGGTCAGG
TGTTTTTACAACCACTAAACCCACAGTACCCAATGATCCCATGCAATGAGAGTTGTTCCGTTGTGGGGAA
AGTTATCGCTAGTCAGTGGCCTGAAGAGACGTTTGGCTGAGAAGACCCAGGCATCAAATAAAACGAAAGG
CTCAGTCGAAAGACTGGGCCTTTCGTTTTATCTGTTGTTTGTCGGTGAACGCTCTCTACTAGAGTCACAC
TGGCTCACCTTCGGGTGGGCCTTTCTGCGTTTATAGGTCTCCTGGCCTGCAGTAAAGCC
Features (pLannotate 1.2.2; 13 found; start..end, strand, type, name):
     59..163     +  promoter       AmpR promoter: bla
    164..1024    +  CDS            AmpR: β-lactamase; bla; confers resistance to ampicillin, carbenicillin, and related antibiotics
   1054..1082    +  promoter       J23119 promoter (fragment): bacterial promoter (Registry of Standard Biological Parts BBa J23119)
   1107..2381    +  CDS            M13 gene III (sequence partly withheld): pIII; III; minor coat protein
   2396..2467    +  terminator     rrnB T1 terminator: transcription terminator T1 from the E. coli rrnB gene
   2483..2510    +  terminator     T7Te terminator: phage T7 early transcription terminator
   2535..3044    -  rep_origin     M13 ori (sequence partly withheld): M13 bacteriophage origin of replication; arrow indicates direction of (+) strand synthesis
   3155..3743    +  rep_origin     ori: high-copy-number ColE1/pMB1/pBR322/pUC origin of replication
   3804..3825    +  protein_bind   CAP binding site: CAP binding activates transcription in the presence of cAMP. E. coli catabolite activator protein
   3846..4001    +  CDS            lptB (fragment): LPTB_ECOLI - Also known as yhbG. Experimental evidence at protein level: Swiss-Prot protein existence level 1. Part of the ABC transporter complex LptBFG involved in the translocation of lipopolysaccharide (LPS) from the inner membrane to the outer membrane. Probably responsible for energy coupling to the transport system. From Escherichia coli (strain K12).
   4052..4765    +  CDS            λ repressor: phage λ repressor; cI
   4780..4851    +  terminator     rrnB T1 terminator: transcription terminator T1 from the E. coli rrnB gene
   4867..4894    +  terminator     T7Te terminator: phage T7 early transcription terminator
