[The description below was written by a language model from this plasmid's Addgene catalogue record and pLannotate feature annotations shown in this document.]
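Description:
pLITMUS-rpoN-cI4A5C6G7G-J23106-geneIII is a 4,924 bp bacterial phagemid built on the NEB pLITMUS backbone. It is maintained in E. coli at high copy through a ColE1/pUC-type origin and selected with ampicillin via the bla β-lactamase gene under its own promoter. It also carries an M13 origin of replication, which allows the plasmid to be replicated as single-stranded DNA and packaged into filamentous phage particles when the remaining M13 functions are supplied in trans.

Two expression cassettes have been added to the backbone. The first places M13 gene III (1,275 bp), encoding the minor coat protein pIII needed for phage infectivity, under the constitutive Anderson-family promoter BBa_J23106. The automated annotation labels this short element as a J23119 fragment, which reflects the close similarity of promoters in that series. The gene carries a G238D substitution found during repository quality control, which the depositor states does not affect function. The second cassette expresses cI4A5C6G7G, a 714 bp synthetic variant of the phage λ cI repressor, from the rpoN promoter. The annotated lptB fragment upstream of the cI coding sequence is consistent with this promoter region being taken from the E. coli chromosome, where lptB lies just upstream of rpoN. Each cassette ends in tandem rrnB T1 and T7Te terminators, insulating it from neighbouring elements.

The record gives the purpose only as a phagemid encoding the cI variant and gene III. The associated publication concerns engineering orthogonal dual transcription factors for multi-input synthetic promoters. The record does not detail what the variant name denotes or its operator specificity.
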