Addgene plasmid #80909: pLITMUS-rpoN-cI4A5C6G7G-J23106-geneIII
Purpose: Phagemid (encodes cI4A5C6G7G and M13 gene III)
Depositing lab: Mark Isalan. Depositing organization: Imperial College London. Publication: Engineering orthogonal dual transcription factors for multi-input synthetic promoters. Brodel AK, Jaramillo A, Isalan M. Nat Commun. 2016 Dec 16;7:13858. doi: 10.1038/ncomms13858. PubMed 27982027.
Backbone
  Vector backbone: pLITMUS
  Backbone manufacturer: NEB
  Total vector size (bp): 4924
  Modifications to backbone: M13 gene III expression cassette cI4A5C6G7G expression cassette
  Vector type: Bacterial Expression
Growth in bacteria
  Bacterial resistance: Ampicillin, 100 μg/mL
  Growth temperature: 37°C
  Growth strain: DH5alpha
  Copy number: High Copy
Gene/Insert 1
  Gene/Insert name: M13 gene III
  Species: M13 bacteriophage
  Insert size (bp): 1275
  Mutation: 238G to 238D (please see depositor comment below)
  Promoter: BBa_J23106
  Cloning method: Gibson Cloning
  Sequencing primers: 5′ CGTAGTTATCTACACGACG; 3′ TGCTTATACAATCTTCCTG
Gene/Insert 2
  Gene/Insert name: cI4A5C6G7G
  Species: Synthetic
  Insert size (bp): 714
  Promoter: rpoN
  Cloning method: Restriction Enzyme; 5′ cloning site EcoRI (not destroyed); 3′ cloning site BsaI (not destroyed)
  Sequencing primers: 5′ gtc gat ttt tgt gat gct cg; 3′ ggg tta ttg tct cat gag cgg ata c
Terms and licenses: Academic/Nonprofit Terms; Industry Terms: Not Available to Industry
Depositor comments: Please note that mutation 238G to 238D in M13 gene III was found during Addgene's quality control. The depositor noted that this mutation does NOT affect plasmid function.
How to cite: pLITMUS-rpoN-cI4A5C6G7G-J23106-geneIII was a gift from Mark Isalan (Addgene plasmid # 80909 ; http://n2t.net/addgene:80909 ; RRID:Addgene_80909)
